Addgene plasmid #229078: pLentiCRISPR_mCherry
Purpose: (Empty Backbone) Small lentiviral backbone for CRISPR guide libraries, improved titre for hard to transduce cells
Depositing lab: Bernhard Schmierer. Depositing organization: Karolinska Institutet.
Backbone
  Vector backbone: lentiCRISPR v2
  Backbone manufacturer: Feng Zhang
  Backbone size (bp): 7466
  Vector type: Mammalian Expression, CRISPR
  Promoter: EF1s
  Selectable markers: Zeocin ; mCherry
Growth in bacteria
  Bacterial resistance: Ampicillin, 100 μg/mL
  Growth temperature: 30°C
  Growth strain: NEB Stable
  Copy number: High Copy
Terms and licenses: Academic/Nonprofit Terms; Industry Terms: Not Available to Industry
Depositor comments: This plasmid was made by and is submitted on behalf of Nutsa Burduli and Evren Alici.
How to cite: pLentiCRISPR_mCherry was a gift from Bernhard Schmierer (Addgene plasmid # 229078 ; http://n2t.net/addgene:229078 ; RRID:Addgene_229078)
