[The description below was written by a language model from this plasmid's Addgene catalogue record and pLannotate feature annotations shown in this document.]
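Description:
pLentiCRISPR_mCherry is an empty third-generation-style, self-inactivating HIV-1 lentiviral backbone derived from lentiCRISPR v2 and intended for cloning CRISPR guide RNA libraries. The record describes it as a small backbone giving improved viral titre for hard-to-transduce cells. It is propagated in E. coli through a high-copy ColE1/pUC-type origin with ampicillin resistance (AmpR), and it also carries an f1 origin. The catalogue lists a backbone size of 7,466 bp, whereas the sequenced record is 10,746 nt. The record does not explain this difference.

The viral genome is transcribed from a CMV enhancer/promoter fused to a truncated 5' LTR. This is followed by the Ψ packaging signal with a gag fragment, the RRE for Rev-dependent nuclear export, and the cPPT/CTS, and the genome ends in a ΔU3 3' LTR that inactivates the integrated provirus. Between the LTRs, a human U6 Pol III promoter sits upstream of an S. pyogenes Cas9 guide RNA scaffold. The roughly 1.9 kb between them, part of which is annotated as a bacterial deoC1 match, appears to be a filler that is replaced when a guide is cloned in, although the record does not state this. Downstream, an EF-1α core (EFS) promoter drives mCherry, stabilised by a WPRE, so that transduced cells can be identified or sorted by red fluorescence. No Cas9 coding sequence is annotated, so the nuclease would presumably have to be supplied separately, which fits the "small backbone" description.

The SV40/EM7-driven BleoR (Zeocin) cassette with its SV40 poly(A) signal lies outside the LTRs, after the bGH poly(A) signal. It would therefore not be packaged into virus, even though Zeocin is listed as a selectable marker.
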