Features (pLannotate 1.2.2; 33 found; start..end, strand, type, name):
      1..380     +  enhancer       CMV enhancer: human cytomegalovirus immediate early enhancer
    381..580     +  promoter       CMV promoter: human cytomegalovirus (CMV) immediate early promoter
    598..778     +  LTR            5' LTR (truncated): truncated 5' long terminal repeat (LTR) from HIV-1
    825..950     +  misc_feature   HIV-1 Ψ: packaging signal of human immunodeficiency virus type 1
    934..1297    +  CDS            HIV-1 gag (fragment): gag protein from human immunodeficiency virus 1; gag
   1443..1676    +  misc_feature   RRE: The Rev response element (RRE) of HIV-1 allows for Rev-dependent mRNA export from the nucleus to the cytoplasm.
   2053..2153    +  CDS            Rev (fragment): human immunodeficiency virus 1 (HIV-1) Rev protein; rev; enhances nuclear export of unspliced and incompletely spliced viral mRNAs
   2203..2320    +  misc_feature   cPPT/CTS: central polypurine tract and central termination sequence of HIV-1
   2371..2611    +  promoter       U6 promoter: RNA polymerase III promoter for human U6 snRNA
   2797..3456    -  CDS            deoC1: DEOC1_STAAN - Also known as dra. Experimental evidence at protein level: Swiss-Prot protein existence level 1. Catalyzes a reversible aldol reaction between acetaldehyde and D-glyceraldehyde 3-phosphate to generate 2-deoxy-D-ribose 5- phosphate. From Staphylococcus aureus (strain N315).
   4501..4576    +  misc_RNA       gRNA scaffold: guide RNA scaffold for the Streptococcus pyogenes CRISPR/Cas9 system
   4594..4612    +  CDS            small t antigen (fragment): SV40 (simian virus 40) small t antigen
   4638..4849    +  promoter       EF-1α core promoter: core promoter for human elongation factor EF-1α
   4877..5584    +  CDS            mCherry: monomeric derivative of DsRed fluorescent protein (Shaner et al., 2004) mammalian codon-optimized
   5601..6189    +  misc_feature   WPRE: woodchuck hepatitis virus posttranscriptional regulatory element
   6240..6259    +  misc_feature   cPPT/CTS (fragment): central polypurine tract and central termination sequence of HIV-1
   6261..6494    +  LTR            3' LTR (ΔU3): self-inactivating 3' long terminal repeat (LTR) from HIV-1
   6526..6750    +  polyA_signal   bGH poly(A) signal: bovine growth hormone polyadenylation signal
   6754..6775    +  promoter       SV40 promoter (fragment): SV40 enhancer and early promoter
   6796..7224    +  rep_origin     f1 ori (sequence partly withheld): f1 bacteriophage origin of replication; arrow indicates direction of (+) strand synthesis
   7238..7567    +  promoter       SV40 promoter: SV40 enhancer and early promoter
   7615..7662    +  promoter       EM7 promoter: synthetic bacterial promoter&nbsp
   7681..8055    +  CDS            BleoR: antibiotic-binding protein; Sh ble from Streptoalloteichus hindustanus; confers resistance to bleomycin, phleomycin, and Zeocin™
   8065..8190    +  CDS            ble (fragment): BLE_KLEPN - Experimental evidence at protein level: Swiss-Prot protein existence level 1. Binding protein with a strong affinity to the bleomycin family of antibiotics. Binds to CL990; an antimitotic-antibiotic compound. From Klebsiella pneumoniae.
   8185..8306    +  polyA_signal   SV40 poly(A) signal: SV40 polyadenylation signal
   8377..8399    -  protein_bind   lac operator (fragment): The lac repressor binds to the lac operator to inhibit transcription in E. coli. This inhibition can be relieved by adding lactose or isopropyl-β-D-thiogalactopyranoside (IPTG). lac repressor encoded by lacI
   8403..8433    -  promoter       lac promoter: promoter for the E. coli lac operon
   8448..8469    -  protein_bind   CAP binding site: CAP binding activates transcription in the presence of cAMP. E. coli catabolite activator protein
   8482..8574    -  CDS            lacI (fragment): lac repressor; lacI; The lac repressor binds to the lac operator to inhibit transcription in E. coli. This inhibition can be relieved by adding lactose or isopropyl-β-D-thiogalactopyranoside (IPTG).
   8757..9345    -  rep_origin     ori: high-copy-number ColE1/pMB1/pBR322/pUC origin of replication
   9516..10376   -  CDS            AmpR: β-lactamase; bla; confers resistance to ampicillin, carbenicillin, and related antibiotics
  10377..10481   -  promoter       AmpR promoter: bla
  10540..10592   -  misc_feature   bom (fragment): basis of mobility region from pBR322
>Addgene plasmid #229078 | pLentiCRISPR_mCherry | addgene full sequence | sequence record 456127 | Addgene NGS Result
GACATTGATTATTGACTAGTTATTAATAGTAATCAATTACGGGGTCATTAGTTCATAGCCCATATATGGA
GTTCCGCGTTACATAACTTACGGTAAATGGCCCGCCTGGCTGACCGCCCAACGACCCCCGCCCATTGACG
TCAATAATGACGTATGTTCCCATAGTAACGCCAATAGGGACTTTCCATTGACGTCAATGGGTGGAGTATT
TACGGTAAACTGCCCACTTGGCAGTACATCAAGTGTATCATATGCCAAGTACGCCCCCTATTGACGTCAA
TGACGGTAAATGGCCCGCCTGGCATTATGCCCAGTACATGACCTTATGGGACTTTCCTACTTGGCAGTAC
ATCTACGTATTAGTCATCGCTATTACCATGGTGATGCGGTTTTGGCAGTACATCAATGGGCGTGGATAGC
GGTTTGACTCACGGGGATTTCCAAGTCTCCACCCCATTGACGTCAATGGGAGTTTGTTTTGGCACCAAAA
TCAACGGGACTTTCCAAAATGTCGTAACAACTCCGCCCCATTGACGCAAATGGGCGGTAGGCGTGTACGG
TGGGAGGTCTATATAAGCAGCGCGTTTTGCCTGTACTGGGTCTCTCTGGTTAGACCAGATCTGAGCCTGG
GAGCTCTCTGGCTAACTAGGGAACCCACTGCTTAAGCCTCAATAAAGCTTGCCTTGAGTGCTTCAAGTAG
TGTGTGCCCGTCTGTTGTGTGACTCTGGTAACTAGAGATCCCTCAGACCCTTTTAGTCAGTGTGGAAAAT
CTCTAGCAGTGGCGCCCGAACAGGGACTTGAAAGCGAAAGGGAAACCAGAGGAGCTCTCTCGACGCAGGA
CTCGGCTTGCTGAAGCGCGCACGGCAAGAGGCGAGGGGCGGCGACTGGTGAGTACGCCAAAAATTTTGAC
TAGCGGAGGCTAGAAGGAGAGAGATGGGTGCGAGAGCGTCAGTATTAAGCGGGGGAGAATTAGATCGCGA
TGGGAAAAAATTCGGTTAAGGCCAGGGGGAAAGAAAAAATATAAATTAAAACATATAGTATGGGCAAGCA
GGGAGCTAGAACGATTCGCAGTTAATCCTGGCCTGTTAGAAACATCAGAAGGCTGTAGACAAATACTGGG
ACAGCTACAACCATCCCTTCAGACAGGATCAGAAGAACTTAGATCATTATATAATACAGTAGCAACCCTC
TATTGTGTGCATCAAAGGATAGAGATAAAAGACACCAAGGAAGCTTTAGACAAGATAGAGGAAGAGCAAA
ACAAAAGTAAGACCACCGCACAGCAAGCGGCCGCTGATCTTCAGACCTGGAGGAGGAGATATGAGGGACA
ATTGGAGAAGTGAATTATATAAATATAAAGTAGTAAAAATTGAACCATTAGGAGTAGCACCCACCAAGGC
AAAGAGAAGAGTGGTGCAGAGAGAAAAAAGAGCAGTGGGAATAGGAGCTTTGTTCCTTGGGTTCTTGGGA
GCAGCAGGAAGCACTATGGGCGCAGCGTCAATGACGCTGACGGTACAGGCCAGACAATTATTGTCTGGTA
TAGTGCAGCAGCAGAACAATTTGCTGAGGGCTATTGAGGCGCAACAGCATCTGTTGCAACTCACAGTCTG
GGGCATCAAGCAGCTCCAGGCAAGAATCCTGGCTGTGGAAAGATACCTAAAGGATCAACAGCTCCTGGGG
ATTTGGGGTTGCTCTGGAAAACTCATTTGCACCACTGCTGTGCCTTGGAATGCTAGTTGGAGTAATAAAT
CTCTGGAACAGATTTGGAATCACACGACCTGGATGGAGTGGGACAGAGAAATTAACAATTACACAAGCTT
AATACACTCCTTAATTGAAGAATCGCAAAACCAGCAAGAAAAGAATGAACAAGAATTATTGGAATTAGAT
AAATGGGCAAGTTTGTGGAATTGGTTTAACATAACAAATTGGCTGTGGTATATAAAATTATTCATAATGA
TAGTAGGAGGCTTGGTAGGTTTAAGAATAGTTTTTGCTGTACTTTCTATAGTGAATAGAGTTAGGCAGGG
ATATTCACCATTATCGTTTCAGACCCACCTCCCAACCCCGAGGGGACCCGACAGGCCCGAAGGAATAGAA
GAAGAAGGTGGAGAGAGAGACAGAGACAGATCCATTCGATTAGTGAACGGATCGGCACTGCGTGCGCCAA
TTCTGCAGACAAATGGCAGTATTCATCCACAATTTTAAAAGAAAAGGGGGGATTGGGGGGTACAGTGCAG
GGGAAAGAATAGTAGACATAATAGCAACAGACATACAAACTAAAGAATTACAAAAACAAATTACAAAAAT
TCAAAATTTTCGGGTTTATTACAGGGACAGCAGAGATCCAGTTTGGTTAATTAAGGTACCGAGGGCCTAT
TTCCCATGATTCCTTCATATTTGCATATACGATACAAGGCTGTTAGAGAGATAATTAGAATTAATTTGAC
TGTAAACACAAAGATATTAGTACAAAATACGTGACGTAGAAAGTAATAATTTCTTGGGTAGTTTGCAGTT
TTAAAATTATGTTTTAAAATGGACTATCATATGCTTACCGTAACTTGAAAGTATTTCGATTTCTTGGCTT
TATATATCTTGTGGAAAGGACGAAACACCGGAGACGGTTGTAAATGAGCACACAAAATACACATGCTAAA
ATATTATATTCTATGACCTTTATAAAATCAACCAAAATCTTCTTTTTAATAACTTTAGTATCAATAATTA
GAATTTTTATGTTCCTTTTTGCAAACTTTTAATAAAAATGAGCAAAATAAAAAAACGCTAGTTTTAGTAA
CTCGCGTTGTTTTCTTCACCTTTAATAATAGCTACTCCACCACTTGTTCCTAAGCGGTCAGCTCCTGCTT
CAATCATTTTTTGAGCATCTTCAAATGTTCTAACTCCACCAGCTGCTTTAACTAAAGCATTGTCTTTAAC
AACTGACTTCATTAGTTTAACATCTTCAAATGTTGCACCTGATTTTGAAAATCCTGTTGATGTTTTAACA
AATTCTAATCCAGCTTCAACAGCTATTTCACAAGCTTTCATGATTTCTTCTTTTGTTAATAAACAATTTT
CCATAATACATTTAACAACATGTGATCCAGCTGCTTTTTTTACAGCTTTCATGTCTTCTAAAACTAATTC
ATAATTTTTGTCTTTTAATGCACCAATATTTAATACCATATCAATTTCTGTTGCACCATCTTTAATTGCT
TCAGAAACTTCGAATGCTTTTGTAGCTGTTGTGCATGCACCTAGAGGAAAACCTACAACATTTGTTATTC
CTACATTTGTGCCTTTTAATAATTCTTTACAATAGCTTGTTCAATATGAATTAACACAAACTGTTGCAAA
ATCAAATTCAATTGCTTCATCACATAATTGTTTAATTTCAGCTTTCGTAGCATCTTGTTTTAATAATGTG
TGATCTATATATTTGTTTAGTTTCATTTTTTCTCCTATATATTCATTTTTAATTTTAATTCTTTAATAAT
TTCGTCTACTTTAACTTTAGCGTTTTGAACAGATTCACCAACACCTATAAAATAAATTTTTAGTTTAGGT
TCAGTTCCACTTGGGCGAACAGCAAATCATGACTTATCTTCTAAATAAAATTTTAGTAAGTCTTGTCCTG
GCATATTATACATTCCATCGATGTAGTCTTCAACATTAACAACTTTAAGTCCAGCAATTTGAGTTAAGGG
TGTTGCTCTCAATGATTTCATTAATGGTTCAATTTTTAATTTCTTTTCTTCTGGTTTAAAATTCAAGTTT
AAAGTGAAAGTGTAATATGCACCCATTTCTTTAAATAAATCTTCTAAATAGTCTACTAATGTTTTATTTT
GTTTTTTATAAAATCAAGCAGCCTCTGCTATTAATATAGAAGCTTGTATTCCATCTTTATCTCTAGCTGA
GTCATCAATTACATATCCATAACTTTCTTCATAAGCAAAAACAAAATTTAATCCGTTATCTTCTTCTTTA
GCAATTTCTCTACCCATTCATTTAAATCCAGTTAAAGTTTTTACAATATTAACTCCATATTTTTCATGAG
CGATTCTATCACCCAAATCACTTGTTACAAAACTTGAATATAGAGCCGGATTTTTTGGAATGCTATTTAA
GCGTTTTAGATTTGATAATTTTCAATCAATTAAAATTGGTCCTGTTTGATTTCCATCTAATCTTACAAAA
TGACCATCATGTTTTATTGCCATTCCAAATCTGTCAGCATCTGGGTCATTCATAATAATAATATCTGCAT
CATGTTTAATACCATATTCAAGCGGTATTTTTCATGCAGGATCAAATTCTGGATTTGGATTTACAACATT
TTTAAATGTTTCATCTTCAAATGCATGCTCTTCAACCTCAATAACGTTATATCCTGATTCACGTAATATT
TTTGGGGTAAATTTAGTTCCTGTTCCATTAACTGCGCTAAAAATAATTTTTAAATCTTTTTTAGCTTCTT
GCTCTTTTTTGTACGTCTCTGTTTTAGAGCTAGAAATAGCAAGTTAAAATAAGGCTAGTCCGTTATCAAC
TTGAAAAAGTGGCACCGAGTCGGTGCTTTTTTGAATTCGCTAGCTAGGTCTTGAAAGGAGTGGGAATTGG
CTCCGGTGCCCGTCAGTGGGCAGAGCGCACATCGCCCACAGTCCCCGAGAAGTTGGGGGGAGGGGTCGGC
AATTGATCCGGTGCCTAGAGAAGGTGGCGCGGGGTAAACTGGGAAAGTGATGTCGTGTACTGGCTCCGCC
TTTTTCCCGAGGGTGGGGGAGAACCGTATATAAGTGCAGTAGTCGCCGTGAACGTTCTTTTTCGCAACGG
GTTTGCCGCCAGAACACAGGACCGGTCTAGATGCCACCATGGTTCCGGTGAGCAAGGGCGAGGAGGATAA
CATGGCCATCATCAAGGAGTTCATGCGCTTCAAGGTGCACATGGAGGGCTCCGTGAACGGCCACGAGTTC
GAGATCGAGGGCGAGGGCGAGGGCCGCCCCTACGAGGGCACCCAGACCGCCAAGCTGAAGGTGACCAAGG
GTGGCCCCCTGCCCTTCGCCTGGGACATCCTGTCCCCTCAGTTCATGTACGGCTCCAAGGCCTACGTGAA
GCACCCCGCCGACATCCCCGACTACTTGAAGCTGTCCTTCCCCGAGGGCTTCAAGTGGGAGCGCGTGATG
AACTTCGAGGACGGCGGCGTGGTGACCGTGACCCAGGACTCCTCCCTGCAGGACGGCGAGTTCATCTACA
AGGTGAAGCTGCGCGGCACCAACTTCCCCTCCGACGGCCCCGTAATGCAGAAGAAGACCATGGGCTGGGA
GGCCTCCTCCGAGCGGATGTACCCCGAGGACGGCGCCCTGAAGGGCGAGATCAAGCAGAGGCTGAAGCTG
AAGGACGGCGGCCACTACGACGCTGAGGTCAAGACCACCTACAAGGCCAAGAAGCCCGTGCAGCTGCCCG
GCGCCTACAACGTCAACATCAAGTTGGACATCACCTCCCACAACGAGGACTACACCATCGTGGAACAGTA
CGAACGCGCCGAGGGCCGCCACTCCACCGGCGGCATGGACGAGCTGTACAAGTAAACGCGTTAAGTCGAC
AATCAACCTCTGGATTACAAAATTTGTGAAAGATTGACTGGTATTCTTAACTATGTTGCTCCTTTTACGC
TATGTGGATACGCTGCTTTAATGCCTTTGTATCATGCTATTGCTTCCCGTATGGCTTTCATTTTCTCCTC
CTTGTATAAATCCTGGTTGCTGTCTCTTTATGAGGAGTTGTGGCCCGTTGTCAGGCAACGTGGCGTGGTG
TGCACTGTGTTTGCTGACGCAACCCCCACTGGTTGGGGCATTGCCACCACCTGTCAGCTCCTTTCCGGGA
CTTTCGCTTTCCCCCTCCCTATTGCCACGGCGGAACTCATCGCCGCCTGCCTTGCCCGCTGCTGGACAGG
GGCTCGGCTGTTGGGCACTGACAATTCCGTGGTGTTGTCGGGGAAATCATCGTCCTTTCCTTGGCTGCTC
GCCTGTGTTGCCACCTGGATTCTGCGCGGGACGTCCTTCTGCTACGTCCCTTCGGCCCTCAATCCAGCGG
ACCTTCCTTCCCGCGGCCTGCTGCCGGCTCTGCGGCCTCTTCCGCGTCTTCGCCTTCGCCCTCAGACGAG
TCGGATCTCCCTTTGGGCCGCCTCCCCGCGTCGACTTTAAGACCAATGACTTACAAGGCAGCTGTAGATC
TTAGCCACTTTTTAAAAGAAAAGGGGGGACTGGAAGGGCTAATTCACTCCCAACGAAGACAAGATCTGCT
TTTTGCTTGTACTGGGTCTCTCTGGTTAGACCAGATCTGAGCCTGGGAGCTCTCTGGCTAACTAGGGAAC
CCACTGCTTAAGCCTCAATAAAGCTTGCCTTGAGTGCTTCAAGTAGTGTGTGCCCGTCTGTTGTGTGACT
CTGGTAACTAGAGATCCCTCAGACCCTTTTAGTCAGTGTGGAAAATCTCTAGCAGGGCCCGTTTAAACCC
GCTGATCAGCCTCGACTGTGCCTTCTAGTTGCCAGCCATCTGTTGTTTGCCCCTCCCCCGTGCCTTCCTT
GACCCTGGAAGGTGCCACTCCCACTGTCCTTTCCTAATAAAATGAGGAAATTGCATCGCATTGTCTGAGT
AGGTGTCATTCTATTCTGGGGGGTGGGGTGGGGCAGGACAGCAAGGGGGAGGATTGGGAAGACAATAGCA
GGCATGCTGGGGATGCGGTGGGCTCTATGGCTTCTGAGGCGGAAAGAACCAGCTGGGGCTCTAGGGGGTA
TCCCC
[124 nt withheld, positions 6796-6919]
C
[91 nt withheld, positions 6921-7011]
A
[49 nt withheld, positions 7013-7061]
CCTTTGACGTTGGAGTCCACGTTCTTT
[37 nt withheld, positions 7089-7125]
ACCCTATCTCGGTCTATTCTTTTGATTTATAAGGGATTTTGCCGATTTCGGCCTATTGGTTAAAAAATGA
GCTGATTTAACAAAAATTTAACGCGAATTAATTCTGTGGAATGTGTGTCAGTTAGGGTGTGGAAAGTCCC
CAGGCTCCCCAGCAGGCAGAAGTATGCAAAGCATGCATCTCAATTAGTCAGCAACCAGGTGTGGAAAGTC
CCCAGGCTCCCCAGCAGGCAGAAGTATGCAAAGCATGCATCTCAATTAGTCAGCAACCATAGTCCCGCCC
CTAACTCCGCCCATCCCGCCCCTAACTCCGCCCAGTTCCGCCCATTCTCCGCCCCATGGCTGACTAATTT
TTTTTATTTATGCAGAGGCCGAGGCCGCCTCTGCCTCTGAGCTATTCCAGAAGTAGTGAGGAGGCTTTTT
TGGAGGCCTAGGCTTTTGCAAAAAGCTCCCGGGAGCTTGTATATCCATTTTCGGATCTGATCAGCACGTG
TTGACAATTAATCATCGGCATAGTATATCGGCATAGTATAATACGACAAGGTGAGGAACTAAACCATGGC
CAAGTTGACCAGTGCCGTTCCGGTGCTCACCGCGCGCGACGTCGCCGGAGCGGTCGAGTTCTGGACCGAC
CGGCTCGGGTTCTCCCGGGACTTCGTGGAGGACGACTTCGCCGGTGTGGTCCGGGACGACGTGACCCTGT
TCATCAGCGCGGTCCAGGACCAGGTGGTGCCGGACAACACCCTGGCCTGGGTGTGGGTGCGCGGCCTGGA
CGAGCTGTACGCCGAGTGGTCGGAGGTCGTGTCCACGAACTTCCGGGACGCCTCCGGGCCGGCCATGACC
GAGATCGGCGAGCAGCCGTGGGGGCGGGAGTTCGCCCTGCGCGACCCGGCCGGCAACTGCGTGCACTTCG
TGGCCGAGGAGCAGGACTGACACGTGCTACGAGATTTCGATTCCACCGCCGCCTTCTATGAAAGGTTGGG
CTTCGGAATCGTTTTCCGGGACGCCGGCTGGATGATCCTCCAGCGCGGGGATCTCATGCTGGAGTTCTTC
GCCCACCCCAACTTGTTTATTGCAGCTTATAATGGTTACAAATAAAGCAATAGCATCACAAATTTCACAA
ATAAAGCATTTTTTTCACTGCATTCTAGTTGTGGTTTGTCCAAACTCATCAATGTATCTTATCATGTCTG
TATACCGTCGACCTCTAGCTAGAGCTTGGCGTAATCATGGTCATAGCTGTTTCCTGTGTGAAATTGTTAT
CCGCTCACAATTCCACACAACATACGAGCCGGAAGCATAAAGTGTAAAGCCTGGGGTGCCTAATGAGTGA
GCTAACTCACATTAATTGCGTTGCGCTCACTGCCCGCTTTCCAGTCGGGAAACCTGTCGTGCCAGCTGCA
TTAATGAATCGGCCAACGCGCGGGGAGAGGCGGTTTGCGTATTGGGCGCTCTTCCGCTTCCTCGCTCACT
GACTCGCTGCGCTCGGTCGTTCGGCTGCGGCGAGCGGTATCAGCTCACTCAAAGGCGGTAATACGGTTAT
CCACAGAATCAGGGGATAACGCAGGAAAGAACATGTGAGCAAAAGGCCAGCAAAAGGCCAGGAACCGTAA
AAAGGCCGCGTTGCTGGCGTTTTTCCATAGGCTCCGCCCCCCTGACGAGCATCACAAAAATCGACGCTCA
AGTCAGAGGTGGCGAAACCCGACAGGACTATAAAGATACCAGGCGTTTCCCCCTGGAAGCTCCCTCGTGC
GCTCTCCTGTTCCGACCCTGCCGCTTACCGGATACCTGTCCGCCTTTCTCCCTTCGGGAAGCGTGGCGCT
TTCTCATAGCTCACGCTGTAGGTATCTCAGTTCGGTGTAGGTCGTTCGCTCCAAGCTGGGCTGTGTGCAC
GAACCCCCCGTTCAGCCCGACCGCTGCGCCTTATCCGGTAACTATCGTCTTGAGTCCAACCCGGTAAGAC
ACGACTTATCGCCACTGGCAGCAGCCACTGGTAACAGGATTAGCAGAGCGAGGTATGTAGGCGGTGCTAC
AGAGTTCTTGAAGTGGTGGCCTAACTACGGCTACACTAGAAGAACAGTATTTGGTATCTGCGCTCTGCTG
AAGCCAGTTACCTTCGGAAAAAGAGTTGGTAGCTCTTGATCCGGCAAACAAACCACCGCTGGTAGCGGTG
GTTTTTTTGTTTGCAAGCAGCAGATTACGCGCAGAAAAAAAGGATCTCAAGAAGATCCTTTGATCTTTTC
TACGGGGTCTGACGCTCAGTGGAACGAAAACTCACGTTAAGGGATTTTGGTCATGAGATTATCAAAAAGG
ATCTTCACCTAGATCCTTTTAAATTAAAAATGAAGTTTTAAATCAATCTAAAGTATATATGAGTAAACTT
GGTCTGACAGTTACCAATGCTTAATCAGTGAGGCACCTATCTCAGCGATCTGTCTATTTCGTTCATCCAT
AGTTGCCTGACTCCCCGTCGTGTAGATAACTACGATACGGGAGGGCTTACCATCTGGCCCCAGTGCTGCA
ATGATACCGCGAGACCCACGCTCACCGGCTCCAGATTTATCAGCAATAAACCAGCCAGCCGGAAGGGCCG
AGCGCAGAAGTGGTCCTGCAACTTTATCCGCCTCCATCCAGTCTATTAATTGTTGCCGGGAAGCTAGAGT
AAGTAGTTCGCCAGTTAATAGTTTGCGCAACGTTGTTGCCATTGCTACAGGCATCGTGGTGTCACGCTCG
TCGTTTGGTATGGCTTCATTCAGCTCCGGTTCCCAACGATCAAGGCGAGTTACATGATCCCCCATGTTGT
GCAAAAAAGCGGTTAGCTCCTTCGGTCCTCCGATCGTTGTCAGAAGTAAGTTGGCCGCAGTGTTATCACT
CATGGTTATGGCAGCACTGCATAATTCTCTTACTGTCATGCCATCCGTAAGATGCTTTTCTGTGACTGGT
GAGTACTCAACCAAGTCATTCTGAGAATAGTGTATGCGGCGACCGAGTTGCTCTTGCCCGGCGTCAATAC
GGGATAATACCGCGCCACATAGCAGAACTTTAAAAGTGCTCATCATTGGAAAACGTTCTTCGGGGCGAAA
ACTCTCAAGGATCTTACCGCTGTTGAGATCCAGTTCGATGTAACCCACTCGTGCACCCAACTGATCTTCA
GCATCTTTTACTTTCACCAGCGTTTCTGGGTGAGCAAAAACAGGAAGGCAAAATGCCGCAAAAAAGGGAA
TAAGGGCGACACGGAAATGTTGAATACTCATACTCTTCCTTTTTCAATATTATTGAAGCATTTATCAGGG
TTATTGTCTCATGAGCGGATACATATTTGAATGTATTTAGAAAAATAAACAAATAGGGGTTCCGCGCACA
TTTCCCCGAAAAGTGCCACCTGACGTCGACGGATCGGGAGATCTCCCGATCCCCTATGGTGCACTCTCAG
TACAATCTGCTCTGATGCCGCATAGTTAAGCCAGTATCTGCTCCCTGCTTGTGTGTTGGAGGTCGCTGAG
TAGTGCGCGAGCAAAATTTAAGCTACAACAAGGCAAGGCTTGACCGACAATTGCATGAAGAATCTGCTTA
GGGTTAGGCGTTTTGCGCTGCTTCGCGATGTACGGGCCAGATATACGCGTT
